>Addgene plasmid #116508 | pHAGE-PIK3CA-L456Afs*13 | addgene full sequence | sequence record 245326 | Addgene NGS Result
TGGAAGGGCTAATTCACTCCCAAAGAAGACAAGATATCCTTGATCTGTGGATCTACCACACACAAGGCTA
CTTCCCTGATTAGCAGAACTACACACCAGGGCCAGGGGTCAGATATCCACTGACCTTTGGATGGTGCTAC
AAGCTAGTACCAGTTGAGCCAGATAAGGTAGAAGAGGCCAATAAAGGAGAGAACACCAGCTTGTTACACC
CTGTGAGCCTGCATGGGATGGATGACCCGGAGAGAGAAGTGTTAGAGTGGAGGTTTGACAGCCGCCTAGC
ATTTCATCACGTGGCCCGAGAGCTGCATCCGGAGTACTTCAAGAACTGCTGATATCGAGCTTGCTACAAG
GGACTTTCCGCTGGGGACTTTCCAGGGAGGCGTGGCCTGGGCGGGACTGGGGAGTGGCGAGCCCTCAGAT
CCTGCATATAAGCAGCTGCTTTTTGCCTGTACTGGGTCTCTCTGGTTAGACCAGATCTGAGCCTGGGAGC
TCTCTGGCTAACTAGGGAACCCACTGCTTAAGCCTCAATAAAGCTTGCCTTGAGTGCTTCAAGTAGTGTG
TGCCCGTCTGTTGTGTGACTCTGGTAACTAGAGATCCCTCAGACCCTTTTAGTCAGTGTGGAAAATCTCT
AGCAGTGGCGCCCGAACAGGGACTTGAAAGCGAAAGGGAAACCAGAGGAGCTCTCTCGACGCAGGACTCG
GCTTGCTGAAGCGCGCACGGCAAGAGGCGAGGGGCGGCGACTGGTGAGTACGCCAAAAATTTTGACTAGC
GGAGGCTAGAAGGAGAGAGATGGGTGCGAGAGCGTCAGTATTAAGCGGGGGAGAATTAGATCGCGATGGG
AAAAAATTCGGTTAAGGCCAGGGGGAAAGAAAAAATATAAATTAAAACATATAGTATGGGCAAGCAGGGA
GCTAGAACGATTCGCAGTTAATCCTGGCCTGTTAGAAACATCAGAAGGCTGTAGACAAATACTGGGACAG
CTACAACCATCCCTTCAGACAGGATCAGAAGAACTTAGATCATTATATAATACAGTAGCAACCCTCTATT
GTGTGCATCAAAGGATAGAGATAAAAGACACCAAGGAAGCTTTAGACAAGATAGAGGAAGAGCAAAACAA
AAGTAAGACCACCGCACAGCAAGCGGCCGGCCGCTGATCTTCAGACCTGGAGGAGGAGATATGAGGGACA
ATTGGAGAAGTGAATTATATAAATATAAAGTAGTAAAAATTGAACCATTAGGAGTAGCACCCACCAAGGC
AAAGAGAAGAGTGGTGCAGAGAGAAAAAAGAGCAGTGGGAATAGGAGCTTTGTTCCTTGGGTTCTTGGGA
GCAGCAGGAAGCACTATGGGCGCAGCGTCAATGACGCTGACGGTACAGGCCAGACAATTATTGTCTGGTA
TAGTGCAGCAGCAGAACAATTTGCTGAGGGCTATTGAGGCGCAACAGCATCTGTTGCAACTCACAGTCTG
GGGCATCAAGCAGCTCCAGGCAAGAATCCTGGCTGTGGAAAGATACCTAAAGGATCAACAGCTCCTGGGG
ATTTGGGGTTGCTCTGGAAAACTCATTTGCACCACTGCTGTGCCTTGGAATGCTAGTTGGAGTAATAAAT
CTCTGGAACAGATTTGGAATCACACGACCTGGATGGAGTGGGACAGAGAAATTAACAATTACACAAGCTT
AATACACTCCTTAATTGAAGAATCGCAAAACCAGCAAGAAAAGAATGAACAAGAATTATTGGAATTAGAT
AAATGGGCAAGTTTGTGGAATTGGTTTAACATAACAAATTGGCTGTGGTATATAAAATTATTCATAATGA
TAGTAGGAGGCTTGGTAGGTTTAAGAATAGTTTTTGCTGTACTTTCTATAGTGAATAGAGTTAGGCAGGG
ATATTCACCATTATCGTTTCAGACCCACCTCCCAACCCCGAGGGGACCCGACAGGCCCGAAGGAATAGAA
GAAGAAGGTGGAGAGAGAGACAGAGACAGATCCATTCGATTAGTGAACGGATCTCGACGGTATCGCCGAA
TTCACAAATGGCAGTATTCATCCACAATTTTAAAAGAAAAGGGGGGATTGGGGGGTACAGTGCAGGGGAA
AGAATAGTAGACATAATAGCAACAGACATACAAACTAAAGAATTACAAAAACAAATTACAAAAATTCAAA
ATTTTCGGGTTTATTACAGGGACAGCAGAGATCCAGTTTGGACTAGTCGTGAGGCTCCGGTGCCCGTCAG
TGGGCAGAGCGCACATCGCCCACAGTCCCCGAGAAGTTGGGGGGAGGGGTCGGCAATTGAACCGGTGCCT
AGAGAAGGTGGCGCGGGGTAAACTGGGAAAGTGATGTCGTGTACTGGCTCCGCCTTTTTCCCGAGGGTGG
GGGAGAACCGTATATAAGTGCAGTAGTCGCCGTGAACGTTCTTTTTCGCAACGGGTTTGCCGCCAGAACA
CAGGTAAGTGCCGTGTGTGGTTCCCGCGGGCCTGGCCTCTTTACGGGTTATGGCCCTTGCGTGCCTTGAA
TTACTTCCACCTGGCTGCAGTACGTGATTCTTGATCCCGAGCTTCGGGTTGGAAGTGGGTGGGAGAGTTC
GAGGCCTTGCGCTTAAGGAGCCCCTTCGCCTCGTGCTTGAGTTGAGGCCTGGCCTGGGCGCTGGGGCCGC
CGCGTGCGAATCTGGTGGCACCTTCGCGCCTGTCTCGCTGCTTTCGATAAGTCTCTAGCCATTTAAAATT
TTTGATGACCTGCTGCGACGCTTTTTTTCTGGCAAGATAGTCTTGTAAATGCGGGCCAAGATCTGCACAC
TGGTATTTCGGTTTTTGGGGCCGCGGGCGGCGACGGGGCCCGTGCGTCCCAGCGCACATGTTCGGCGAGG
CGGGGCCTGCGAGCGCGGCCACCGAGAATCGGACGGGGGTAGTCTCAAGCTGGCCGGCCTGCTCTGGTGC
CTGGCCTCGCGCCGCCGTGTATCGCCCCGCCCTGGGCGGCAAGGCTGGCCCGGTCGGCACCAGTTGCGTG
AGCGGAAAGATGGCCGCTTCCCGGCCCTGCTGCAGGGAGCTCAAAATGGAGGACGCGGCGCTCGGGAGAG
CGGGCGGGTGAGTCACCCACACAAAGGAAAAGGGCCTTTCCGTCCTCAGCCGTCGCTTCATGTGACTCCA
CGGAGTACCGGGCGCCGTCCAGGCACCTCGATTAGTTCTCGAGCTTTTGGAGTACGTCGTCTTTAGGTTG
GGGGGAGGGGTTTTATGCGATGGAGTTTCCCCACACTGAGTGGGTGGAGACTGAAGTTAGGCCAGCTTGG
CACTTGATGTAATTCTCCTTGGAATTTGCCCTTTTTGAGTTTGGATCTTGGTTCATTCTCAAGCCTCAGA
CAGTGGTTCAAAGTTTTTTTCTTCCATTTCAGGTGTCGTGAAGCGGCCCTGCAGATATCAACAAGTTTGT
ACAAAAAAGCAGGCACCATGCCTCCAAGACCATCATCAGGTGAACTGTGGGGCATCCACTTGATGCCCCC
AAGAATCCTAGTAGAATGTTTACTACCAAATGGAATGATAGTGACTTTAGAATGCCTCCGTGAGGCTACA
TTAATAACCATAAAGCATGAACTATTTAAAGAAGCAAGAAAATACCCCCTCCATCAACTTCTTCAAGATG
AATCTTCTTACATTTTCGTAAGTGTTACTCAAGAAGCAGAAAGGGAAGAATTTTTTGATGAAACAAGACG
ACTTTGTGACCTTCGGCTTTTTCAACCCTTTTTAAAAGTAATTGAACCAGTAGGCAACCGTGAAGAAAAG
ATCCTCAATCGAGAAATTGGTTTTGCTATCGGCATGCCAGTGTGTGAATTTGATATGGTTAAAGATCCAG
AAGTACAGGACTTCCGAAGAAATATTCTGAACGTTTGTAAAGAAGCTGTGGATCTTAGGGACCTCAATTC
ACCTCATAGTAGAGCAATGTATGTCTATCCTCCAAATGTAGAATCTTCACCAGAATTGCCAAAGCACATA
TATAATAAATTAGATAAAGGGCAAATAATAGTGGTGATCTGGGTAATAGTTTCTCCAAATAATGACAAGC
AGAAGTATACTCTGAAAATCAACCATGACTGTGTACCAGAACAAGTAATTGCTGAAGCAATCAGGAAAAA
AACTCGAAGTATGTTGCTATCCTCTGAACAACTAAAACTCTGTGTTTTAGAATATCAGGGCAAGTATATT
TTAAAAGTGTGTGGATGTGATGAATACTTCCTAGAAAAATATCCTCTGAGTCAGTATAAGTATATAAGAA
GCTGTATAATGCTTGGGAGGATGCCCAATTTGATGTTGATGGCTAAAGAAAGCCTTTATTCTCAACTGCC
AATGGACTGTTTTACAATGCCATCTTATTCCAGACGCATTTCCACAGCTACACCATATATGAATGGAGAA
ACATCTACAAAATCCCTTTGGGTTATAAATAGTGCACTCAGAATAAAAATTCTTTGTGCAACCTACGTGA
ATGTAAATATTCGAGACATTGATAAGATCTATGTTCGAACAGGTATCTACCATGGAGGAGAACCCTTATG
TGACAATGTGAACACTCAAAGAGTACCTTGTTCCAATCCCAGGTGGAATGAATGGCTGAATTATGATATA
TACATTCCTGATCTTCCTCGTGCTGCTCGACTTTGCCTTTCCATTTGCTCTGTTAAAGGCCGAAAGGGTG
CTAAAGAGGAACACTGTCCATTGGCATGGGGAAATATAAACTTGTTTGATTACACAGACACTCTAGTATC
TGGAAAAATGGCTTTGAATCTTTGGCCAGTACCTCATGGATTAGAAGATTTGGCTGAACCCTATTGGTGT
TACTGGATCAAATCCAAATAAAGAAACTCCATGCTTAGAGTTGGAGTTTGACTGGTTCAGCAGTGTGGTA
AAGTTCCCAGATATGTCAGTGATTGAAGAGCATGCCAATTGGTCTGTATCCCGAGAAGCAGGATTTAGCT
ATTCCCACGCAGGACTGAGTAACAGACTAGCTAGAGACAATGAATTAAGGGAAAATGACAAAGAACAGCT
CAAAGCAATTTCTACACGAGATCCTCTCTCTGAAATCACTGAGCAGGAGAAAGATTTTCTATGGAGTCAC
AGACACTATTGTGTAACTATCCCCGAAATTCTACCCAAATTGCTTCTGTCTGTTAAATGGAATTCTAGAG
ATGAAGTAGCCCAGATGTATTGCTTGGTAAAAGATTGGCCTCCAATCAAACCTGAACAGGCTATGGAACT
TCTGGACTGTAATTACCCAGATCCTATGGTTCGAGGTTTTGCTGTTCGGTGCTTGGAAAAATATTTAACA
GATGACAAACTTTCTCAGTATTTAATTCAGCTAGTACAGGTCCTAAAATATGAACAATATTTGGATAACT
TGCTTGTGAGATTTTTACTGAAGAAAGCATTGACTAATCAAAGGATTGGGCACTTTTTCTTTTGGCATTT
AAAATCTGAGATGCACAATAAAACAGTTAGCCAGAGGTTTGGCCTGCTTTTGGAGTCCTATTGTCGTGCA
TGTGGGATGTATTTGAAGCACCTGAATAGGCAAGTCGAGGCAATGGAAAAGCTCATTAACTTAACTGACA
TTCTCAAACAGGAGAAGAAGGATGAAACACAAAAGGTACAGATGAAGTTTTTAGTTGAGCAAATGAGGCG
ACCAGATTTCATGGATGCTCTACAGGGCTTTCTGTCTCCTCTAAACCCTGCTCATCAACTAGGAAACCTC
AGGCTTGAAGAGTGTCGAATTATGTCCTCTGCAAAAAGGCCACTGTGGTTGAATTGGGAGAACCCAGACA
TCATGTCAGAGTTACTGTTTCAGAACAATGAGATCATCTTTAAAAATGGGGATGATTTACGGCAAGATAT
GCTAACACTTCAAATTATTCGTATTATGGAAAATATCTGGCAAAATCAAGGTCTTGATCTTCGAATGTTA
CCTTATGGTTGTCTGTCAATCGGTGACTGTGTGGGACTTATTGAGGTGGTGCGAAATTCTCACACTATTA
TGCAAATTCAGTGCAAAGGCGGCTTGAAAGGTGCACTGCAGTTCAACAGCCACACACTACATCAGTGGCT
CAAAGACAAGAACAAAGGAGAAATATATGATGCAGCCATTGACCTGTTTACACGTTCATGTGCTGGATAC
TGTGTAGCTACCTTCATTTTGGGAATTGGAGATCGTCACAATAGTAACATCATGGTGAAAGACGATGGAC
AACTGTTTCATATAGATTTTGGACACTTTTTGGATCACAAGAAGAAAAAATTTGGTTATAAACGAGAACG
TGTGCCATTTGTTTTGACACAGGATTTCTTAATAGTGATTAGTAAAGGAGCCCAAGAATGCACAAAGACA
AGAGAATTTGAGAGGTTTCAGGAGATGTGTTACAAGGCTTATCTAGCTATTCGACAGCATGCCAATCTCT
TCATAAATCTTTTCTCAATGATGCTTGGCTCTGGAATGCCAGAACTACAATCTTTTGATGACATTGCATA
CATTCGAAAGACCCTAGCCTTAGATAAAACTGAGCAAGAGGCTTTGGAGTATTTCATGAAACAAATGAAT
GATGCACATCATGGTGGCTGGACAACAAAAATGGATTGGATCTTCCACACAATTAAACAGCATGCATTGA
ACTAGAACCCAGCTTTCTTGTACAAAGTGGTGATATCCAATTAACCCTCACTAAAGGGTTTGTGTTTGTA
TAAGTTGTTAACCCTATAGTGAGTCGTATTACCACCCAACTTTTCTATACAAAGTGGTTGATATCCAGCA
CAGTGGCGGCCGCTCGAGTCTAGAGGGCCCGCGGTTCGAAGGTAAGCCTATCCCTAACCCTCTCCTCGGT
CTCGATTCTACGCGTACCGGTTAGTAATGAGATCCCTCCCCCCCCCCTAACGTTACTGGCCGAAGCCGCT
TGGAATAAGGCCGGTGTGCGTTTGTCTATATGTTATTTTCCACCATATTGCCGTCTTTTGGCAATGTGAG
GGCCCGGAAACCTGGCCCTGTCTTCTTGACGAGCATTCCTAGGGGTCTTTCCCCTCTCGCCAAAGGAATG
CAAGGTCTGTTGAATGTCGTGAAGGAAGCAGTTCCTCTGGAAGCTTCTTGAAGACAAACAACGTCTGTAG
CGACCCTTTGCAGGCAGCGGAACCCCCCACCTGGCGACAGGTGCCTCTGCGGCCAAAAGCCACGTGTATA
AGATACACCTGCAAAGGCGGCACAACCCCAGTGCCACGTTGTGAGTTGGATAGTTGTGGAAAGAGTCAAA
TGGCTCTCCTCAAGCGTATTCAACAAGGGGCTGAAGGATGCCCAGAAGGTACCCCATTGTATGGGATCTG
ATCTGGGGCCTCGGTGCACATGCTTTACATGTGTTTAGTCGAGGTTAAAAAAACGTCTAGGCCCCCCGAA
CCACGGGGACGTGGTTTTCCTTTGAAAAACACGATGATAATATGGCCACACATATGACCGAGTACAAGCC
CACGGTGCGCCTCGCCACCCGCGACGACGTCCCCAGGGCCGTACGCACCCTCGCCGCCGCGTTCGCCGAC
TACCCCGCCACGCGCCACACCGTCGATCCGGACCGCCACATCGAGCGGGTCACCGAGCTGCAAGAACTCT
TCCTCACGCGCGTCGGGCTCGACATCGGCAAGGTGTGGGTCGCGGACGACGGCGCCGCGGTGGCGGTCTG
GACCACGCCGGAGAGCGTCGAAGCGGGGGCGGTGTTCGCCGAGATCGGCCCGCGCATGGCCGAGTTGAGC
GGTTCCCGGCTGGCCGCGCAGCAACAGATGGAAGGCCTCCTGGCGCCGCACCGGCCCAAGGAGCCCGCGT
GGTTCCTGGCCACCGTCGGCGTCTCGCCCGACCACCAGGGCAAGGGTCTGGGCAGCGCCGTCGTGCTCCC
CGGAGTGGAGGCGGCCGAGCGCGCCGGGGTGCCCGCCTTCCTGGAGACCTCCGCGCCCCGCAACCTCCCC
TTCTACGAGCGGCTCGGCTTCACCGTCACCGCCGACGTCGAGGTGCCCGAAGGACCGCGCACCTGGTGCA
TGACCCGCAAGCCCGGTGCCTAAATCGATAGATCCTAATCAACCTCTGGATTACAAAATTTGTGAAAGAT
TGACTGGTATTCTTAACTATGTTGCTCCTTTTACGCTATGTGGATACGCTGCTTTAATGCCTTTGTATCA
TGCTATTGCTTCCCGTATGGCTTTCATTTTCTCCTCCTTGTATAAATCCTGGTTGCTGTCTCTTTATGAG
GAGTTGTGGCCCGTTGTCAGGCAACGTGGCGTGGTGTGCACTGTGTTTGCTGACGCAACCCCCACTGGTT
GGGGCATTGCCACCACCTGTCAGCTCCTTTCCGGGACTTTCGCTTTCCCCCTCCCTATTGCCACGGCGGA
ACTCATCGCCGCCTGCCTTGCCCGCTGCTGGACAGGGGCTCGGCTGTTGGGCACTGACAATTCCGTGGTG
TTGTCGGGGAAATCATCGTCCTTTCCTTGGCTGCTCGCCTGTGTTGCCACCTGGATTCTGCGCGGGACGT
CCTTCTGCTACGTCCCTTCGGCCCTCAATCCAGCGGACCTTCCTTCCCGCGGCCTGCTGCCGGCTCTGCG
GCCTCTTCCGCGTCTTCGCCTTCGCCCTCAGACGAGTCGGATCTCCCTTTGGGCCGCCTCCCCGCCTGAG
ATCCTTTAAGACCAATGACTTACAAGGCAGCTGTAGATCTTAGCCACTTTTTAAAAGAAAAGGGGGGACT
GGAAGGGCTAATTCACTCCCAACGAAGACAAGATCTGCTTTTTGCTTGTACTGGGTCTCTCTGGTTAGAC
CAGATCTGAGCCTGGGAGCTCTCTGGCTAACTAGGGAACCCACTGCTTAAGCCTCAATAAAGCTTGCCTT
GAGTGCTTCAAGTAGTGTGTGCCCGTCTGTTGTGTGACTCTGGTAACTAGAGATCCCTCAGACCCTTTTA
GTCAGTGTGGAAAATCTCTAGCAGTAGTAGTTCATGTCATCTTATTATTCAGTATTTATAACTTGCAAAG
AAATGAATATCAGAGAGTGAGAGGCCCGGGTTAATTAAGGAAAGGGCTAGATCATTCTTGAAGACGAAAG
GGCCTCGTGATACGCCTATTTTTATAGGTTAATGTCATGATAATAATGGTTTCTTAGACGTCAGGTGGCA
CTTTTCGGGGAAATGTGCGCGGAACCCCTATTTGTTTATTTTTCTAAATACATTCAAATATGTATCCGCT
CATGAGACAATAACCCTGATAAATGCTTCAATAATATTGAAAAAGGAAGAGTATGAGTATTCAACATTTC
CGTGTCGCCCTTATTCCCTTTTTTGCGGCATTTTGCCTTCCTGTTTTTGCTCACCCAGAAACGCTGGTGA
AAGTAAAAGATGCTGAAGATCAGTTGGGTGCACGAGTGGGTTACATCGAACTGGATCTCAACAGCGGTAA
GATCCTTGAGAGTTTTCGCCCCGAAGAACGTTTTCCAATGATGAGCACTTTTAAAGTTCTGCTATGTGGC
GCGGTATTATCCCGTGTTGACGCCGGGCAAGAGCAACTCGGTCGCCGCATACACTATTCTCAGAATGACT
TGGTTGAGTACTCACCAGTCACAGAAAAGCATCTTACGGATGGCATGACAGTAAGAGAATTATGCAGTGC
TGCCATAACCATGAGTGATAACACTGCGGCCAACTTACTTCTGACAACGATCGGAGGACCGAAGGAGCTA
ACCGCTTTTTTGCACAACATGGGGGATCATGTAACTCGCCTTGATCGTTGGGAACCGGAGCTGAATGAAG
CCATACCAAACGACGAGCGTGACACCACGATGCCTGTAGCAATGGCAACAACGTTGCGCAAACTATTAAC
TGGCGAACTACTTACTCTAGCTTCCCGGCAACAATTAATAGACTGGATGGAGGCGGATAAAGTTGCAGGA
CCACTTCTGCGCTCGGCCCTTCCGGCTGGCTGGTTTATTGCTGATAAATCTGGAGCCGGTGAGCGTGGGT
CTCGCGGTATCATTGCAGCACTGGGGCCAGATGGTAAGCCCTCCCGTATCGTAGTTATCTACACGACGGG
GAGTCAGGCAACTATGGATGAACGAAATAGACAGATCGCTGAGATAGGTGCCTCACTGATTAAGCATTGG
TAACTGTCAGACCAAGTTTACTCATATATACTTTAGATTGATTTAAAACTTCATTTTTAATTTAAAAGGA
TCTAGGTGAAGATCCTTTTTGATAATCTCATGACCAAAATCCCTTAACGTGAGTTTTCGTTCCACTGAGC
GTCAGACCCCGTAGAAAAGATCAAAGGATCTTCTTGAGATCCTTTTTTTCTGCGCGTAATCTGCTGCTTG
CAAACAAAAAAACCACCGCTACCAGCGGTGGTTTGTTTGCCGGATCAAGAGCTACCAACTCTTTTTCCGA
AGGTAACTGGCTTCAGCAGAGCGCAGATACCAAATACTGTTCTTCTAGTGTAGCCGTAGTTAGGCCACCA
CTTCAAGAACTCTGTAGCACCGCCTACATACCTCGCTCTGCTAATCCTGTTACCAGTGGCTGCTGCCAGT
GGCGATAAGTCGTGTCTTACCGGGTTGGACTCAAGACGATAGTTACCGGATAAGGCGCAGCGGTCGGGCT
GAACGGGGGGTTCGTGCACACAGCCCAGCTTGGAGCGAACGACCTACACCGAACTGAGATACCTACAGCG
TGAGCTATGAGAAAGCGCCACGCTTCCCGAAGGGAGAAAGGCGGACAGGTATCCGGTAAGCGGCAGGGTC
GGAACAGGAGAGCGCACGAGGGAGCTTCCAGGGGGAAACGCCTGGTATCTTTATAGTCCTGTCGGGTTTC
GCCACCTCTGACTTGAGCGTCGATTTTTGTGATGCTCGTCAGGGGGGCGGAGCCTATGGAAAAACGCCAG
CAACGCGGCCTTTTTACGGTTCCTGGCCTTTTGCTGGCCTTTTGCTCACATGTTCTTTCCTGCGTTATCC
CCTGATTCTGTGGATAACCGTATTACCGCCTTTGAGTGAGCTGATACCGCTCGCCGCAGCCGAACGACCG
AGCGCAGCGAGTCAGTGAGCGAGGAAGCGGAAGAGCGCCCAATACGCAAACCGCCTCTCCCCGCGCGTTG
GCCGATTCATTAATGCAGCAAGCTCATGGCTGACTAATTTTTTTTATTTATGCAGAGGCCGAGGCCGCCT
CGGCCTCTGAGCTATTCCAGAAGTAGTGAGGAGGCTTTTTTGGAGGCCTAGGCTTTTGCAAAAAGCTCCC
CGTGGCACGACAGGTTTCCCGACTGGAAAGCGGGCAGTGAGCGCAACGCAATTAATGTGAGTTAGCTCAC
TCATTAGGCACCCCAGGCTTTACACTTTATGCTTCCGGCTCGTATGTTGTGTGGAATTGTGAGCGGATAA
CAATTTCACACAGGAAACAGCTATGACATGATTACGAATTTCACAAATAAAGCATTTTTTTCACTGCATT
CTAGTTGTGGTTTGTCCAAACTCATCAATGTATCTTATCATGTCTGGATCAACTGGATAACTCAAGCTAA
CCAAAATCATCCCAAACTTCCCACCCCATACCCTATTACCACTGCCAATTACCTGTGGTTTCATTTACTC
TAAACCTGTGATTCCTCTGAATTATTTTCATTTTAAAGAAATTGTATTTGTTAAATATGTACTACAAACT
TAGTAGT
Features (pLannotate 1.2.2; 31 found; start..end, strand, type, name):
    377..634     +  LTR            5' LTR (truncated): truncated 5' long terminal repeat (LTR) from HIV-1
    681..806     +  misc_feature   HIV-1 Ψ: packaging signal of human immunodeficiency virus type 1
    790..1128    +  CDS            HIV-1 gag (fragment): gag protein from human immunodeficiency virus 1; gag
   1303..1536    +  misc_feature   RRE: The Rev response element (RRE) of HIV-1 allows for Rev-dependent mRNA export from the nucleus to the cytoplasm.
   1913..2013    +  CDS            Rev (fragment): human immunodeficiency virus 1 (HIV-1) Rev protein; rev; enhances nuclear export of unspliced and incompletely spliced viral mRNAs
   2058..2175    +  misc_feature   cPPT/CTS: central polypurine tract and central termination sequence of HIV-1
   2223..3401    +  promoter       EF-1α promoter: strong constitutive promoter for human elongation factor EF-1α
   3422..3442    +  protein_bind   attB1: mutant version of attB; core recombination site for the Gateway® BP reaction BP Clonase™
   3448..4821    +  CDS            PIK3CA (fragment): PK3CA_HUMAN - Experimental evidence at protein level: Swiss-Prot protein existence level 1. Phosphoinositide-3-kinase (PI3K) phosphorylates phosphatidylinositol (PI) and its phosphorylated derivatives at position 3 of the inositol ring to produce 3-phosphoinositides (PubMed:15135396, PubMed:23936502, PubMed:28676499). Uses ATP and PtdIns(4,5)P2 (phosphatidylinositol 4,5-bisphosphate) to generate phosphatidylinositol 3,4,5-trisphosphate (PIP3) (PubMed:15135396, PubMed:28676499). PIP3 plays a key role by recruiting PH domain- containing proteins to the membrane, including AKT1 and PDPK1, activat
   4814..6652    +  CDS            PIK3CA (fragment): PK3CA_HUMAN - Experimental evidence at protein level: Swiss-Prot protein existence level 1. Phosphoinositide-3-kinase (PI3K) phosphorylates phosphatidylinositol (PI) and its phosphorylated derivatives at position 3 of the inositol ring to produce 3-phosphoinositides (PubMed:15135396, PubMed:23936502, PubMed:28676499). Uses ATP and PtdIns(4,5)P2 (phosphatidylinositol 4,5-bisphosphate) to generate phosphatidylinositol 3,4,5-trisphosphate (PIP3) (PubMed:15135396, PubMed:28676499). PIP3 plays a key role by recruiting PH domain- containing proteins to the membrane, including AKT1 and PDPK1, activat
   6657..6681    -  protein_bind   attB2: mutant version of attB; recombination site for the Gateway® BP reaction BP Clonase™
   6689..6707    +  promoter       T3 promoter: promoter for bacteriophage T3 RNA polymerase
   6733..6751    -  promoter       T7 promoter: promoter for bacteriophage T7 RNA polymerase
   6757..6775    -  protein_bind   attB4 (fragment): mutant version of attB; core recombination site for the Gateway® BP reaction BP Clonase™
   6831..6872    +  CDS            V5 tag: epitope tag from simian virus 5
   6998..7460    +  misc_feature   IRES: internal ribosome entry site (IRES) of the encephalomyocarditis virus (EMCV)
   7474..8071    +  CDS            PuroR (fragment): puromycin N-acetyltransferase; pac from Streptomyces; confers resistance to puromycin
   8087..8675    +  misc_feature   WPRE: woodchuck hepatitis virus posttranscriptional regulatory element
   8683..8748    +  CDS            nef (fragment): NEF_HV1Z2 - Experimental evidence at protein level: Swiss-Prot protein existence level 1. Extracellular Nef protein targets CD4(+) T-lymphocytes for apoptosis by interacting with CXCR4 surface receptors. From Human immunodeficiency virus type 1 group M subtype D (isolate Z2/CDC-Z34) (HIV-1).
   8750..8983    +  LTR            3' LTR (ΔU3): self-inactivating 3' long terminal repeat (LTR) from HIV-1
   9188..9292    +  promoter       AmpR promoter: bla
   9293..10153   +  CDS            AmpR: β-lactamase; bla; confers resistance to ampicillin, carbenicillin, and related antibiotics
  10324..10912   +  rep_origin     ori: high-copy-number ColE1/pMB1/pBR322/pUC origin of replication
  11095..11149   +  CDS            lacI (fragment): lac repressor; lacI; The lac repressor binds to the lac operator to inhibit transcription in E. coli. This inhibition can be relieved by adding lactose or isopropyl-β-D-thiogalactopyranoside (IPTG).
  11155..11248   +  rep_origin     SV40 ori (fragment): SV40 origin of replication
  11273..11310   +  CDS            lacI (fragment): lac repressor; lacI; The lac repressor binds to the lac operator to inhibit transcription in E. coli. This inhibition can be relieved by adding lactose or isopropyl-β-D-thiogalactopyranoside (IPTG).
  11323..11344   +  protein_bind   CAP binding site: CAP binding activates transcription in the presence of cAMP. E. coli catabolite activator protein
  11359..11389   +  promoter       lac promoter: promoter for the E. coli lac operon
  11393..11415   +  protein_bind   lac operator (fragment): The lac repressor binds to the lac operator to inhibit transcription in E. coli. This inhibition can be relieved by adding lactose or isopropyl-β-D-thiogalactopyranoside (IPTG). lac repressor encoded by lacI
  11447..11530   +  polyA_signal   SV40 poly(A) signal (fragment): SV40 polyadenylation signal
  11697..329     +  CDS            nef (fragment) (across the origin): NEF_HV1BR - Experimental evidence at protein level: Swiss-Prot protein existence level 1. Extracellular Nef protein targets CD4(+) T-lymphocytes for apoptosis by interacting with CXCR4 surface receptors (PubMed:14990729). From Human immunodeficiency virus type 1 group M subtype B (isolate BRU/LAI) (HIV-1).
