[The description below was written by a language model from this plasmid's Addgene catalogue record, the feature table of its GenBank file and pLannotate feature annotations shown in this document.]
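Description:
pHAGE-PIK3CA-L456Afs*13 is an HIV-1-derived lentiviral expression plasmid of about 11.7 kb, built on the pHAGE backbone to deliver a frameshift mutant of human PIK3CA, the p110α catalytic subunit of phosphoinositide 3-kinase. It is propagated in E. coli through a high-copy ColE1/pUC-type origin and selected with ampicillin via the β-lactamase gene. The viral portion has a truncated 5' LTR, the Ψ packaging signal with a gag fragment, the Rev response element, the cPPT/CTS, a WPRE and a ΔU3 self-inactivating 3' LTR. The transfer RNA can therefore be packaged when helper functions are supplied in trans, and the integrated provirus lacks LTR promoter activity.

Expression is driven by the constitutive EF-1α promoter. The PIK3CA open reading frame sits between attB1 and attB2 sites, consistent with the recorded Gateway cloning. The annotation splits the coding sequence into two overlapping PIK3CA fragments that meet near the position of the recorded mutation. This fits a frameshift at leucine 456 that would lead to a premature stop thirteen codons later, giving a truncated protein even though the downstream PIK3CA sequence is still present. A V5 epitope is annotated downstream of attB2, but the early termination implied by the mutation means it would not be expected to be fused to the product. An EMCV IRES followed by a puromycin N-acetyltransferase gene on the same transcript allows puromycin selection of transduced mammalian cells.

The construct belongs to a collection made for systematic functional annotation of somatic cancer mutations. The accompanying 3.2 kb GenBank record is unannotated and covers only part of the plasmid.
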