Addgene plasmid #116508: pHAGE-PIK3CA-L456Afs*13
Purpose: Lentiviral expression of PIK3CA L456Afs*13
Depositing lab: Gordon Mills & Kenneth Scott. Depositing organization: Baylor College of Medicine. Publication: Systematic Functional Annotation of Somatic Mutations in Cancer. Ng PK, Li J, Jeong KJ, Shao S, Chen H, Tsang YH, Sengupta S, Wang Z, Bhavana VH, Tran R, Soewito S, Minussi DC, Moreno D, Kong K, Dogruluk T, Lu H, Gao J, Tokheim C, Zhou DC, Johnson AM, Zeng J, Ip CKM, Ju Z, Wester M, Yu S, Li Y, Vellano CP, Schultz N, Karchin R, Ding L, Lu Y, Cheung LWT, Chen K, Shaw KR, Meric-Bernstam F, Scott KL, Yi S, Sahni N, Liang H, Mills GB. Cancer Cell. 2018 Mar 12;33(3):450-462.e10. doi: 10.1016/j.ccell.2018.01.021. PubMed 29533785.
Backbone
  Vector backbone: pHAGE
  Vector type: Lentiviral
Growth in bacteria
  Bacterial resistance: Ampicillin, 100 μg/mL
  Growth temperature: 37°C
  Growth strain: Stbl3
  Copy number: High Copy
Gene/Insert
  Gene/Insert name: PIK3CA
  Species: H. sapiens (human)
  Mutation: L456Afs*13
  Entrez Gene: PIK3CA (a.k.a. CCM4, CLAPO, CLOVE, CWS5, HMH, MCAP, MCM, MCMTC, PI3K, PI3K-alpha, p110-alpha)
  Cloning method: Gateway Cloning
Terms and licenses: Academic/Nonprofit Terms; Industry Terms: Not Available to Industry
How to cite: pHAGE-PIK3CA-L456Afs*13 was a gift from Gordon Mills & Kenneth Scott (Addgene plasmid # 116508 ; http://n2t.net/addgene:116508 ; RRID:Addgene_116508)
