LOCUS       Exported 3208 bp ds-DNA linear SYN 15-JUN-2021
DEFINITION  Lentiviral expression of PIK3CA L456Afs*13.
ACCESSION   .
VERSION     .
KEYWORDS    pHAGE-PIK3CA-L456Afs*13
SOURCE      synthetic DNA construct
  ORGANISM  synthetic DNA construct
REFERENCE   1 (bases 1 to 3208)
  AUTHORS   Ng PK, Li J, Jeong KJ, Shao S, Chen H, Tsang YH, Sengupta S, Wang Z,
            Bhavana VH, Tran R, Soewito S, Minussi DC, Moreno D, Kong K,
            Dogruluk T, Lu H, Gao J, Tokheim C, Zhou DC, Johnson AM, Zeng J, Ip
            CKM, Ju Z, Wester M, Yu S, Li Y, Vellano CP, Schultz N, Karchin R,
            Ding L, Lu Y, Cheung LWT, Chen K, Shaw KR, Meric-Bernstam F, Scott
            KL, Yi S, Sahni N, Liang H, Mills GB
  TITLE     Systematic Functional Annotation of Somatic Mutations in Cancer.
  JOURNAL   Cancer Cell. 2018 Mar 12;33(3):450-462.e10. doi:
            10.1016/j.ccell.2018.01.021.
  PUBMED    29533785
REFERENCE   2 (bases 1 to 3208)
  AUTHORS   .
  TITLE     Direct Submission
  JOURNAL   Exported Jun 15, 2021 from SnapGene Server 1.1.58
            http://www.snapgene.com
FEATURES             Location/Qualifiers
     source          1..3208
                     /organism="synthetic DNA construct"
                     /mol_type="other DNA"
ORIGIN
        1 atgcctccac gaccatcatc aggtgaactg tggggcatcc acttgatgcc cccaagaatc
       61 ctagtagaat gtttactacc aaatggaatg atagtgactt tagaatgcct ccgtgaggct
      121 acattaataa ccataaagca tgaactattt aaagaagcaa gaaaataccc cctccatcaa
      181 cttcttcaag atgaatcttc ttacattttc gtaagtgtta ctcaagaagc agaaagggaa
      241 gaattttttg atgaaacaag acgactttgt gaccttcggc tttttcaacc ctttttaaaa
      301 gtaattgaac cagtaggcaa ccgtgaagaa aagatcctca atcgagaaat tggttttgct
      361 atcggcatgc cagtgtgtga atttgatatg gttaaagatc cagaagtaca ggacttccga
      421 agaaatattc tgaacgtttg taaagaagct gtggatctta gggacctcaa ttcacctcat
      481 agtagagcaa tgtatgtcta tcctccaaat gtagaatctt caccagaatt gccaaagcac
      541 atatataata aattagataa agggcaaata atagtggtga tctgggtaat agtttctcca
      601 aataatgaca agcagaagta tactctgaaa atcaaccatg actgtgtacc agaacaagta
      661 attgctgaag caatcaggaa aaaaactcga agtatgttgc tatcctctga acaactaaaa
      721 ctctgtgttt tagaatatca gggcaagtat attttaaaag tgtgtggatg tgatgaatac
      781 ttcctagaaa aatatcctct gagtcagtat aagtatataa gaagctgtat aatgcttggg
      841 aggatgccca atttgatgtt gatggctaaa gaaagccttt attctcaact gccaatggac
      901 tgttttacaa tgccatctta ttccagacgc atttccacag ctacaccata tatgaatgga
      961 gaaacatcta caaaatccct ttgggttata aatagtgcac tcagaataaa aattctttgt
     1021 gcaacctacg tgaatgtaaa tattcgagac attgataaga tctatgttcg aacaggtatc
     1081 taccatggag gagaaccctt atgtgacaat gtgaacactc aaagagtacc ttgttccaat
     1141 cccaggtgga atgaatggct gaattatgat atatacattc ctgatcttcc tcgtgctgct
     1201 cgactttgcc tttccatttg ctctgttaaa ggccgaaagg gtgctaaaga ggaacactgt
     1261 ccattggcat ggggaaatat aaacttgttt gattacacag acactctagt atctggaaaa
     1321 atggctttga atctttggcc agtacctcat ggattagaag atttggctga accctattgg
     1381 tgttactgga tcaaatccaa ataaagaaac tccatgctta gagttggagt ttgactggtt
     1441 cagcagtgtg gtaaagttcc cagatatgtc agtgattgaa gagcatgcca attggtctgt
     1501 atcccgagaa gcaggattta gctattccca cgcaggactg agtaacagac tagctagaga
     1561 caatgaatta agggaaaatg acaaagaaca gctcaaagca atttctacac gagatcctct
     1621 ctctgaaatc actgagcagg agaaagattt tctatggagt cacagacact attgtgtaac
     1681 tatccccgaa attctaccca aattgcttct gtctgttaaa tggaattcta gagatgaagt
     1741 agcccagatg tattgcttgg taaaagattg gcctccaatc aaacctgaac aggctatgga
     1801 acttctggac tgtaattacc cagatcctat ggttcgaggt tttgctgttc ggtgcttgga
     1861 aaaatattta acagatgaca aactttctca gtatttaatt cagctagtac aggtcctaaa
     1921 atatgaacaa tatttggata acttgcttgt gagattttta ctgaagaaag cattgactaa
     1981 tcaaaggatt gggcactttt tcttttggca tttaaaatct gagatgcaca ataaaacagt
     2041 tagccagagg tttggcctgc ttttggagtc ctattgtcgt gcatgtggga tgtatttgaa
     2101 gcacctgaat aggcaagtcg aggcaatgga aaagctcatt aacttaactg acattctcaa
     2161 acaggagaag aaggatgaaa cacaaaaggt acagatgaag tttttagttg agcaaatgag
     2221 gcgaccagat ttcatggatg ctctacaggg ctttctgtct cctctaaacc ctgctcatca
     2281 actaggaaac ctcaggcttg aagagtgtcg aattatgtcc tctgcaaaaa ggccactgtg
     2341 gttgaattgg gagaacccag acatcatgtc agagttactg tttcagaaca atgagatcat
     2401 ctttaaaaat ggggatgatt tacggcaaga tatgctaaca cttcaaatta ttcgtattat
     2461 ggaaaatatc tggcaaaatc aaggtcttga tcttcgaatg ttaccttatg gttgtctgtc
     2521 aatcggtgac tgtgtgggac ttattgaggt ggtgcgaaat tctcacacta ttatgcaaat
     2581 tcagtgcaaa ggcggcttga aaggtgcact gcagttcaac agccacacac tacatcagtg
     2641 gctcaaagac aagaacaaag gagaaatata tgatgcagcc attgacctgt ttacacgttc
     2701 atgtgctgga tactgtgtag ctaccttcat tttgggaatt ggagatcgtc acaatagtaa
     2761 catcatggtg aaagacgatg gacaactgtt tcatatagat tttggacact ttttggatca
     2821 caagaagaaa aaatttggtt ataaacgaga acgtgtgcca tttgttttga cacaggattt
     2881 cttaatagtg attagtaaag gagcccaaga atgcacaaag acaagagaat ttgagaggtt
     2941 tcaggagatg tgttacaagg cttatctagc tattcgacag catgccaatc tcttcataaa
     3001 tcttttctca atgatgcttg gctctggaat gccagaacta caatcttttg atgacattgc
     3061 atacattcga aagaccctag ccttagataa aactgagcaa gaggctttgg agtatttcat
     3121 gaaacaaatg aatgatgcac atcatggtgg ctggacaaca aaaatggatt ggatcttcca
     3181 cacaattaaa cagcatgcat tgaactga
//
